>Addgene plasmid #36441 | NHA-QN | addgene partial sequence | sequence record 51010 | EBV_rev
GTTTCGTTGCTCGAGCATTACCCTCACTAAAGGGAAGCGGCCGCCCATCAACCACTTTGTTACAAGAAAG
CTGGGTTAGGCAACATCAAGGCATAGTAGAGAGCGCACGCCTCCTAAGAACACCCTTGAGTAAACATTGA
CACTGGGACAGCTGCCCCCCATACTGCCGATGAGACGGAGAGAACATCATTCAGTGCAAAGGGAAAAGCT
CATACGTTATCAGCCCAAAAAATGGTTTTGCAAGAGAGAAAAAAAGGGGCGGGGGGGGGGGTTGGGGAGG
AATAGAAGGAAAAAAAAAAAAAGAA
