>Addgene plasmid #36441 | NHA-QN | addgene partial sequence | sequence record 52709 | hTNRC6A-R 5'-AAAATAAGGATTGCGCTCCA-3'
GGCCTTTCCCGACCGTTCGATTGTAATCACCAATATTTAGGCTATGTTTATCTATCTCCATTCGTTTGTC
TTGTAACATTCCTCCAGAAAGGTCCATCTTATTGCTTTGTACATTTTCCTCTGGTGAGTCTCTCGAAAAA
CTGATGTTTGAAAACTGTTTAACAAATGGATTTATCCACGCTTCTTCTTGTTTGAAGCCTGCTTTTTTGT
ACAAACTTGTTGATGGGTCGACTCTAGAGGTACCACGCGTGAATTCGACGGGATCCGCGTCGAGTGAAGC
GTAATCTGGAACATCATATGGGTAGGCCATGGTGTAAGCTTGGGCAGCCTCGAGCGGTGGGTTTGCAGCT
TTCCATTGAGCTTGTTTCTCAGCGCGACGCTCACGTCGTCGTGTTTGTGCGTCCATGGTGGCTAGCCTAT
AGTGAGTCGTATTAAGTACTCTAGCCTTAAGAGCTGTAATTGAACTGGGAGTGGACACCTGTGGAGAGAA
AGGCAAAGTGGATGTCAGTAAGACCAATAGGTGCCTATCAGAAACGTCGAGAGTCTTCTCTGTCTCGACA
AGCCCAGTTTCTATTGGTCTCCTTAAACCTGTCTTGTAACCTTGATACTTACCTGCCCAGTGCCTCACGA
CCAACTTCTGCAAGGCTACCTTAAGAGAGTCACTGCAGCTTAAGTTCGAGACTGTTGTGTCAGAAGCACT
GACTGCGTTAGCAATTTAACTGTGATAAACTACCGCAATAAAGCTTCTAGTGATCTGACG
