[The description below was written by a language model from this plasmid's Addgene catalogue record.]
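Description:
NHA-QN is a mammalian expression plasmid built on a pCI-neo-derived backbone designated pCI-neo_NHA, into which a fragment of human TNRC6A (also known as GW182) was introduced by Gateway recombination cloning. The insert, called QN, is about 1.16 kb and encodes only amino acids 1194–1580 of the protein rather than the full-length open reading frame. The plasmid is propagated in E. coli under ampicillin selection; its copy number is not recorded. The backbone size is listed as roughly 6.7 kb without the insert, although the backbone fields appear partly misfilled (a number sits where the manufacturer should be), so that figure should be treated with some caution.

No feature table accompanies the record, so the promoter, tags and selection cassette are not explicitly stated. pCI-neo vectors generally drive expression from the CMV immediate-early enhancer/promoter and carry a neomycin resistance marker for selection in mammalian cells, and a T7 promoter upstream of the cloning site fits the listed T7 sequencing primer. The "NHA" designation suggests an N-terminal fusion of a lambda N peptide and an HA epitope tag, as commonly used in tethering assays, where the N peptide recruits the fusion protein to a reporter mRNA carrying boxB hairpins, but this is an inference from the name and is not confirmed by the record. The associated study dissected GW182 functional domains in translational silencing, so the construct most plausibly serves to express this isolated TNRC6A region in mammalian cells and test its contribution to repression.
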