Addgene plasmid #36441: NHA-QN
Depositing lab: Edward Chan. Depositing organization: University of Florida. Publication: Divergent GW182 functional domains in the regulation of translational silencing. Yao B, Li S, Jung HM, Lian SL, Abadal GX, Han F, Fritzler MJ, Chan EK. Nucleic Acids Res. 2011 Apr;39(7):2534-47. Epub 2010 Dec 2. 10.1093/nar/gkq1099 PubMed 21131274.
Backbone
  Vector backbone: pCl-neo_NHA
  Backbone manufacturer: 5500
  Backbone size w/o insert (bp): 6658
  Vector type: Mammalian Expression
Growth in bacteria
  Bacterial resistance: Ampicillin, 50 μg/mL
  Growth temperature: 37°C
  Growth strain: DH5alpha
  Copy number: Unknown
Gene/Insert
  Gene/Insert name: TNRC6A (alt name: QN)
  Species: H. sapiens (human)
  Insert size (bp): 1158
  Mutation: aa 1194-1580 only
  Entrez Gene: TNRC6A (a.k.a. CAGH26, FAME6, GW1, GW182, TNRC6)
  Cloning method: Gateway Cloning
  Sequencing primers: 5′ T7
Terms and licenses: Academic/Nonprofit Terms; Industry Terms: Not Available to Industry
How to cite: NHA-QN was a gift from Edward Chan (Addgene plasmid # 36441 ; http://n2t.net/addgene:36441 ; RRID:Addgene_36441)
